Addgene plasmid #238864: NanoLuc-MAPK14 Fusion Vector
Purpose: Express NanoLuc-MAPK14 Fusion Protein in Mammalian Cells under a CMV promoter
Depositing lab: Promega Corporation.
Backbone
  Vector backbone: pFN31K Nluc CMV-neo Flexi(R) Vector
  Vector type: Mammalian Expression
Growth in bacteria
  Bacterial resistance: Kanamycin, 50 μg/mL
  Growth temperature: 37°C
  Growth strain: DH5alpha
  Copy number: High Copy
Gene/Insert
  Gene/Insert name: MAPK14
  Species: H. sapiens (human)
  Mutation: Uniprot Isoform 2
  Entrez Gene: MAPK14 (a.k.a. CSBP, CSBP1, CSBP2, CSPB1, EXIP, Mxi2, PRKM14, PRKM15, RK, SAPK2A, p38, p38ALPHA)
  Promoter: CMV
  Tag / fusion protein: NanoLuc (R) (N terminal on backbone)
  Cloning method: Other
Terms and licenses: Academic/Nonprofit Terms; Industry Terms
How to cite: NanoLuc-MAPK14 Fusion Vector was a gift from Promega Corporation (Addgene plasmid # 238864 ; http://n2t.net/addgene:238864 ; RRID:Addgene_238864)
