[The description below was written by a language model from this plasmid's Addgene catalogue record and pLannotate feature annotations shown in this document.]
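Description:
NanoLuc-MAPK14 Fusion Vector is a 5,849 bp mammalian expression plasmid built on the pFN31K Nluc CMV-neo Flexi backbone. It expresses human MAPK14 (p38α, recorded as UniProt isoform 2) with NanoLuc luciferase fused to its N terminus. In bacteria it replicates from a high-copy ColE1/pUC-type origin, and a ColE1 cer site helps keep the plasmid monomeric. Selection relies on a single neo (nptII) gene placed behind tandem SV40 early and EM7 promoters and followed by a synthetic poly(A) signal. The EM7 promoter drives the gene in E. coli to give kanamycin resistance, while the SV40 promoter should allow the same gene to confer G418/neomycin resistance in mammalian cells.

The expression cassette begins with the CMV immediate-early enhancer and promoter, followed by a chimeric β-globin/immunoglobulin intron that generally improves transcript processing and expression. A T7 promoter just upstream of the coding region would also permit in vitro transcription. The human codon-optimised Nluc coding sequence comes next, separated by a short interval from the MAPK14 open reading frame. The annotation tool matched this reading frame to the chimpanzee orthologue, which reflects sequence similarity; the catalogue lists the insert as human. Residual multiple cloning site sequence, a T7 terminator fragment and an SV40 poly(A) signal lie downstream. Several other small annotated fragments (SET1, large T antigen, M13 ori, bom, Tn5 transposase) appear to be backbone remnants or partial matches rather than functional parts.

The record states only that the plasmid is for expressing the NanoLuc-MAPK14 fusion in mammalian cells. Such luciferase-tagged kinases are commonly used as energy donors in bioluminescence resonance energy transfer assays or for luminescent quantification of the protein, though no specific assay is named.
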