Features (pLannotate 1.2.2; 20 found; start..end, strand, type, name):
    140..517     +  enhancer       CMV enhancer: human cytomegalovirus immediate early enhancer
    519..718     +  promoter       CMV promoter: human cytomegalovirus (CMV) immediate early promoter
    857..989     +  intron         chimeric intron: chimera between introns from human β-globin and immunoglobulin heavy chain genes
   1033..1051    +  promoter       T7 promoter: promoter for bacteriophage T7 RNA polymerase
   1065..1577    +  CDS            Nluc: NanoLuc® luciferase human codon-optimized
   1599..2678    +  CDS            MAPK14: MK14_PANTR - Also known as CSBP1. Experimental evidence at transcript level: Swiss-Prot protein existence level 2. Serine/threonine kinase which acts as an essential component of the MAP kinase signal transduction pathway. MAPK14 is one of the four p38 MAPKs which play an important role in the cascades of cellular responses evoked by extracellular stimuli such as proinflammatory cytokines or physical stress leading to direct activation of transcription factors. Accordingly, p38 MAPKs phosphorylate a broad range of proteins and it has been estimated that they may have approximately 200 to 300 s
   2687..2742    +  misc_feature   MCS: pUC18/19 multiple cloning site
   2749..2798    +  CDS            SET1 (fragment): solubility-enhancement tag derived from T7 phage gene 10B
   2806..2825    +  terminator     T7 terminator (fragment): transcription terminator for bacteriophage T7 RNA polymerase
   2847..2968    -  polyA_signal   SV40 poly(A) signal: SV40 polyadenylation signal
   2991..3059    -  CDS            large T antigen (fragment): large T antigen from SV40 (simian virus 40)
   3064..3096    +  rep_origin     M13 ori (fragment): M13 bacteriophage origin of replication; arrow indicates direction of (+) strand synthesis
   3097..3148    -  misc_feature   bom (fragment): basis of mobility region from pBR322
   3213..3570    +  promoter       SV40 promoter: SV40 enhancer and early promoter
   3585..3632    +  promoter       EM7 promoter: synthetic bacterial promoter&nbsp
   3664..4455    +  CDS            neo: KKA2_KLEPN - Also known as kan, nptII. Experimental evidence at protein level: Swiss-Prot protein existence level 1. Resistance to kanamycin, neomycin, paromomycin, ribostamycin, butirosin and gentamicin B. From Klebsiella pneumoniae.
   4522..4570    +  polyA_signal   poly(A) signal: synthetic polyadenylation signal
   4591..4680    -  CDS            tnpA (fragment): TN5P_ECOLX - Also known as tnp. Experimental evidence at protein level: Swiss-Prot protein existence level 1. Mediates transposition of transposon Tn5 by a 'cut and paste' mechanism. First, the monomeric transposase binds the 19 bp inverted DNA repeats flanking the transposon. Then, dimerization of the DNA- bound transposase creates a synaptic DNA complex. After nicking of the first DNA strand, excision of the transposon proceeds through a series of intermediates. The transposase then mediates the insertion of the transposon at a new site by strand transfer. The activity of the wild- type tran
   4809..5397    -  rep_origin     ori: high-copy-number ColE1/pMB1/pBR322/pUC origin of replication
   5513..5796    +  misc_feature   cer region: ColE1-derived recombination site that helps to maintain plasmids as monomers
>Addgene plasmid #238864 | NanoLuc-MAPK14 Fusion Vector | addgene full sequence | sequence record 479793 | Addgene NGS Result
TCAATATTGGCCATTAGCCATATTATTCATTGGTTATATAGCATAAATCAATATTGGCTATTGGCCATTG
CATACGTTGTATCTATATCATAATATGTACATTTATATTGGCTCATGTCCAATATGACCGCCATGTTGGC
ATTGATTATTGACTAGTTATTAATAGTAATCAATTACGGGGTCATTAGTTCATAGCCCATATATGGAGTT
CCGCGTTACATAACTTACGGTAAATGGCCCGCCTGGCTGACCGCCCAACGACCCCCGCCCATTGACGTCA
ATAATGACGTATGTTCCCATAGTAACGCCAATAGGGACTTTCCATTGACGTCAATGGGTGGAGTATTTAC
GGTAAACTGCCCACTTGGCAGTACATCAAGTGTATCATATGCCAAGTCCGCCCCCTATTGACGTCAATGA
CGGTAAATGGCCCGCCTGGCATTATGCCCAGTACATGACCTTACGGGACTTTCCTACTTGGCAGTACATC
TACGTATTAGTCATCGCTATTACCATGGTGATGCGGTTTTGGCAGTACACCAATGGGCGTGGATAGCGGT
TTGACTCACGGGGATTTCCAAGTCTCCACCCCATTGACGTCAATGGGAGTTTGTTTTGGCACCAAAATCA
ACGGGACTTTCCAAAATGTCGTAATAACCCCGCCCCGTTGACGCAAATGGGCGGTAGGCGTGTACGGTGG
GAGGTCTATATAAGCAGAGCTGGTTTAGTGAACCGTCAGATCACTAGAAGCTTTATTGCGGTAGTTTATC
ACAGTTAAATTGCTAACGCAGTCAGTGCTTCTGACACAACAGTCTCGAACTTAAGCTGCAGAAGTTGGTC
GTGAGGCACTGGGCAGGTAAGTATCAAGGTTACAAGACAGGTTTAAGGAGACCAATAGAAACTGGGCTTG
TCGAGACAGAGAAGACTCTTGCGTTTCTGATAGGCACCTATTGGTCTTACTGACATCCACTTTGCCTTTC
TCTCCACAGGTGTCCACTCCCAGTTCAATTACAGCTCTTAAGGCTAGAGTATTAATACGACTCACTATAG
GGCTAGCGCTCACCATGGTCTTCACACTCGAAGATTTCGTTGGGGACTGGCGACAGACAGCCGGCTACAA
CCTGGACCAAGTCCTTGAACAGGGAGGTGTGTCCAGTTTGTTTCAGAATCTCGGGGTGTCCGTAACTCCG
ATCCAAAGGATTGTCCTGAGCGGTGAAAATGGGCTGAAGATCGACATCCATGTCATCATCCCGTATGAAG
GTCTGAGCGGCGACCAAATGGGCCAGATCGAAAAAATTTTTAAGGTGGTGTACCCTGTGGATGATCATCA
CTTTAAGGTGATCCTGCACTATGGCACACTGGTAATCGACGGGGTTACGCCGAACATGATCGACTATTTC
GGACGGCCGTATGAAGGCATCGCCGTGTTCGACGGCAAAAAGATCACTGTAACAGGGACCCTGTGGAACG
GCAACAAAATTATCGACGAGCGCCTGATCAACCCCGACGGCTCCCTGCTGTTCCGAGTAACCATCAACGG
AGTGACCGGCTGGCGGCTGTGCGAACGCATTCTGGCGGGCTCGAGCGGCGCGATCGCCATGTCTCAGGAG
AGGCCCACGTTCTACCGGCAGGAGCTGAACAAGACAATCTGGGAGGTGCCCGAGCGTTACCAGAACCTGT
CTCCAGTGGGCTCTGGCGCCTATGGCTCTGTGTGTGCTGCTTTTGACACAAAAACGGGGTTACGTGTGGC
AGTGAAGAAGCTCTCCAGACCATTTCAGTCCATCATTCATGCGAAAAGAACCTACAGAGAACTGCGGTTA
CTTAAACATATGAAACATGAAAATGTGATTGGTCTGTTGGACGTTTTTACACCTGCAAGGTCTCTGGAGG
AATTCAATGATGTGTATCTGGTGACCCATCTCATGGGGGCAGATCTGAACAACATTGTGAAATGTCAGAA
GCTTACAGATGACCATGTTCAGTTCCTTATCTACCAAATTCTCCGAGGTCTAAAGTATATACATTCAGCT
GACATAATTCACAGGGACCTAAAACCTAGTAATCTAGCTGTGAATGAAGACTGTGAGCTGAAGATTCTGG
ATTTTGGACTGGCTCGGCACACAGATGATGAAATGACAGGCTACGTGGCCACTAGGTGGTACAGGGCTCC
TGAGATCATGCTGAACTGGATGCATTACAACCAGACAGTTGATATTTGGTCAGTGGGATGCATAATGGCC
GAGCTGTTGACTGGAAGAACATTGTTTCCTGGTACAGACCATATTAACCAGCTTCAGCAGATTATGCGTC
TGACAGGAACACCCCCCGCTTATCTCATTAACAGGATGCCAAGCCATGAGGCAAGAAACTATATTCAGTC
TTTGACTCAGATGCCGAAGATGAACTTTGCGAATGTATTTATTGGTGCCAATCCCCTGGCTGTCGACTTG
CTGGAGAAGATGCTTGTATTGGACTCAGATAAGAGAATTACAGCGGCCCAAGCCCTTGCACATGCCTACT
TTGCTCAGTACCACGATCCTGATGATGAACCAGTGGCCGATCCTTATGATCAGTCCTTTGAAAGCAGGGA
CCTCCTTATAGATGAGTGGAAAAGCCTGACCTATGATGAAGTCATCAGCTTTGTGCCACCACCCCTTGAC
CAAGAAGAGATGGAGTCCGTTTAAACGAATTCGGGCTCGGTACCCGGGGATCCTCTAGAGTCGACCTGCA
GGCATGCAAGCTGATCCGGCTGCTAACAAAGCCCGAAAGGAAGCTGAGTTGGCTGCTGCCACCGCTGAGC
AATAACTAGCATAACCCCTTGGGGCGGCCGCTTCGAGCAGACATGATAAGATACATTGATGAGTTTGGAC
AAACCACAACTAGAATGCAGTGAAAAAAATGCTTTATTTGTGAAATTTGTGATGCTATTGCTTTATTTGT
AACCATTATAAGCTGCAATAAACAAGTTAACAACAACAATTGCATTCATTTTATGTTTCAGGTTCAGGGG
GAGATGTGGGAGGTTTTTTTAAGCAAGTAAAACCTCTACAAATGTGGTAAAATCGAATTTTAACAAAATA
TTAACGCTTACAATTTCCTGATGCGGTATTTTCTCCTTACGCATCTGTGCGGTATTTCACACCGCATACG
CGGATCTGCGCAGCACCATGGCCTGAAATAACCTCTGAAAGAGGAACTTGGTTAGGTACCTTCTGAGGCG
GAAAGAACCAGCTGTGGAATGTGTGTCAGTTAGGGTGTGGAAAGTCCCCAGGCTCCCCAGCAGGCAGAAG
TATGCAAAGCATGCATCTCAATTAGTCAGCAACCAGGTGTGGAAAGTCCCCAGGCTCCCCAGCAGGCAGA
AGTATGCAAAGCATGCATCTCAATTAGTCAGCAACCATAGTCCCGCCCCTAACTCCGCCCATCCCGCCCC
TAACTCCGCCCAGTTCCGCCCATTCTCCGCCCCATGGCTGACTAATTTTTTTTATTTATGCAGAGGCCGA
GGCCGCCTCGGCCTCTGAGCTATTCCAGAAGTAGTGAGGAGGCTTTTTTGGAGGCCTAGGCTTTTGCAAA
AAGCTTAATTAACTGTTGACAATTAATCATCGGCATAGTATATCGGCATAGTATAATACGACAAGGTGAG
GAACTAAACCCAGGAGGCAGATCATGATTGAACAAGATGGATTGCACGCAGGTTCTCCGGCCGCTTGGGT
GGAGAGGCTATTCGGCTATGACTGGGCACAACAGACAATCGGCTGCTCTGATGCCGCCGTGTTCCGGCTG
TCAGCGCAGGGGCGCCCGGTTCTTTTTGTCAAGACCGACCTGTCCGGTGCCCTGAATGAACTGCAGGACG
AGGCAGCGCGGCTATCGTGGCTGGCCACGACGGGCGTTCCTTGCGCAGCTGTGCTCGACGTTGTCACTGA
AGCGGGAAGGGACTGGCTGCTATTGGGCGAAGTGCCGGGGCAGGATCTCCTGTCATCTCACCTTGCTCCT
GCCGAGAAAGTATCCATCATGGCTGATGCAATGCGGCGGCTGCATACGCTTGATCCGGCTACCTGCCCAT
TCGACCACCAAGCGAAACATCGCATCGAGCGAGCACGTACTCGGATGGAAGCCGGTCTTGTCGATCAGGA
TGATCTGGACGAAGAGCATCAGGGGCTCGCGCCAGCCGAACTGTTCGCCAGGCTCAAGGCGCGCATGCCC
GACGGCGAGGATCTCGTCGTGACCCATGGCGATGCCTGCTTGCCGAATATCATGGTGGAAAATGGCCGCT
TTTCTGGATTCATCGACTGTGGCCGGCTGGGTGTGGCGGACCGCTATCAGGACATAGCGTTGGCTACCCG
TGATATTGCTGAAGAGCTTGGCGGCGAATGGGCTGACCGCTTCCTCGTGCTTTACGGTATCGCCGCTCCC
GATTCGCAGCGCATCGCCTTCTATCGCCTTCTTGACGAGTTCTTCTGAGCGGGACTCTGGGGTTCGAAAT
GACCGACCAAGCGACGCCCAACCTGCCATCACGATGGCCGCAATAAAATATCTTTATTTTCATTACATCT
GTGTGTTGGTTTTTTGTGTGAATCGATAGCGATAAGGATCCTCTTTGCGCTTGCGTTTTCCCTTGTCCAG
ATAGCCCAGTAGCTGACATTCATCCGGGGTCAGCACCGTTTCTGCGGACTGGCTTTCTACCCGGTATCAG
CTCACTCAAAGGCGGTAATACGGTTATCCACAGAATCAGGGGATAACGCAGGAAAGAACATGTGAGCAAA
AGGCCAGCAAAAGGCCAGGAACCGTAAAAAGGCCGCGTTGCTGGCGTTTTTCCATAGGCTCCGCCCCCCT
GACGAGCATCACAAAAATCGACGCTCAAGTCAGAGGTGGCGAAACCCGACAGGACTATAAAGATACCAGG
CGTTTCCCCCTGGAAGCTCCCTCGTGCGCTCTCCTGTTCCGACCCTGCCGCTTACCGGATACCTGTCCGC
CTTTCTCCCTTCGGGAAGCGTGGCGCTTTCTCATAGCTCACGCTGTAGGTATCTCAGTTCGGTGTAGGTC
GTTCGCTCCAAGCTGGGCTGTGTGCACGAACCCCCCGTTCAGCCCGACCGCTGCGCCTTATCCGGTAACT
ATCGTCTTGAGTCCAACCCGGTAAGACACGACTTATCGCCACTGGCAGCAGCCACTGGTAACAGGATTAG
CAGAGCGAGGTATGTAGGCGGTGCTACAGAGTTCTTGAAGTGGTGGCCTAACTACGGCTACACTAGAAGG
ACAGTATTTGGTATCTGCGCTCTGCTGAAGCCAGTTACCTTCGGAAAAAGAGTTGGTAGCTCTTGATCCG
GCAAACAAACCACCGCTGGTAGCGGTGGTTTTTTTGTTTGCAAGCAGCAGATTACGCGCAGAAAAAAAGG
ATTTCAAGAAGATCCTTTGATCTTTTCTACGGGGTCTGACGCTCAGTGGAACGAAAACTCACGTTAAGGG
ATTTTGGTCATGAGATTATCAAAAAGGATCTTCACCTAGATCCTTTTATAGTCCGGAAATACAGGAACGC
ACGCTGGATGGCCCTTCGCTGGGATGGTGAAACCATGAAAAATGGCAGCTTCAGTGGATTAAGTGGGGGT
AATGTGGCCTGTACCCTCTGGTTGCATAGGTATTCATACGGTTAAAATTTATCAGGCGCGATTGCGGCAG
TTTTTCGGGTGGTTTGTTGCCATTTTTACCTGTCTGCTGCCGTGATCGCGCTGAACGCGTTTTAGCGGTG
CGTACAATTAAGGGATTATGGTAAATCCACTTACTGTCTGCCCTCGTAGCCATCGAGATAAACCGCAGTA
CTCCGGCCACGATGCGTCCGGCGTAGAGGATCGAGATCT
